Addgene plasmid #109406: pBbS8k-RFP_R43W_E93G
Purpose: RepA Mutant
Depositing lab: Jay Keasling. Depositing organization: Lawrence Berkeley National Laboratory. Publication: Isolation and characterization of novel mutations in the pSC101 origin that increase copy number. Thompson MG, Sedaghatian N, Barajas JF, Wehrs M, Bailey CB, Kaplan N, Hillson NJ, Mukhopadhyay A, Keasling JD. Sci Rep. 2018 Jan 25;8(1):1590. doi: 10.1038/s41598-018-20016-w. PubMed 29371642.
Backbone
  Vector backbone: pSC101
  Vector type: Bacterial Expression
Growth in bacteria
  Bacterial resistance: Kanamycin, 50 μg/mL
  Growth temperature: 37°C
  Growth strain: DH10b
  Copy number: High Copy
Gene/Insert
  Gene/Insert name: repA
  Species: Synthetic
  Mutation: R43W and E93G repA mutations to increase copy number
  Tag / fusion protein: RFP (N terminal on backbone)
  Cloning method: Gibson Cloning
Terms and licenses: Academic/Nonprofit Terms; Industry Terms: Not Available to Industry
How to cite: pBbS8k-RFP_R43W_E93G was a gift from Jay Keasling (Addgene plasmid # 109406 ; http://n2t.net/addgene:109406 ; RRID:Addgene_109406)
