[The description below was written by a language model from this plasmid's Addgene catalogue record and pLannotate feature annotations shown in this document.]
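Description:
pBbS8k-RFP_R43W_E93G is a 5,368 bp bacterial expression plasmid built on a pSC101 replicon and propagated in E. coli under kanamycin selection, with resistance supplied by the neo (nptII) aminoglycoside phosphotransferase gene. A short Tn5 transposase fragment sits next to this gene and is most likely a remnant of the marker's transposon origin. Replication depends on the pSC101 origin together with the adjacent Rep101 (RepA) coding sequence. This initiator protein normally keeps the plasmid at a low copy number. The defining feature of this construct is that repA carries two substitutions, R43W and E93G, which were introduced to raise copy number, and the catalogue accordingly lists the plasmid as high copy.

The reporter cassette is an arabinose-inducible module. The araC regulator gene is transcribed divergently from the araBAD promoter, which drives mRFP1, a monomeric red fluorescent protein derived from Discosoma. The rrnB T1 and T7Te terminators follow mRFP1, and a lambda t0 terminator lies downstream of the resistance gene. The catalogue lists RFP as an N-terminal tag on the backbone, but both feature tables show mRFP1 and Rep101 as separate coding sequences, well apart and on opposite strands. RFP therefore appears to be an independent reporter rather than a fusion to RepA.

The depositor sequence and the repository's sequencing result contain the same ten features at the same length and differ only in start point and orientation. The plasmid belongs to a study of pSC101 origin mutations that increase copy number. Its fluorescence output presumably offers a convenient readout of gene dosage, although the record states its purpose only as "RepA mutant".
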