Features (pLannotate 1.2.2; 10 found; start..end, strand, type, name):
     87..181     +  terminator     lambda t0 terminator: transcription terminator from phage lambda
    673..895     +  rep_origin     pSC101 ori: low-copy replication origin that requires the Rep101 protein
    943..1893    +  CDS            Rep101: RepA protein needed for replication with the pSC101 origin; rep101
   2424..2451    -  terminator     T7Te terminator: phage T7 early transcription terminator
   2467..2538    -  terminator     rrnB T1 terminator: transcription terminator T1 from the E. coli rrnB gene
   2574..3248    -  CDS            mRFP1: mRFP1 is a basic (constitutively fluorescent) red fluorescent protein published in 2002, derived from Discosoma sp.. It is reported to be a somewhat slowly-maturing monomer with low acid sensitivity.
   3298..3582    -  promoter       araBAD promoter: araBAD; promoter of the L-arabinose operon of E. coli; the araC regulatory gene is transcribed in the opposite direction (Guzman et al., 1995)
   3609..4487    +  CDS            araC: L-arabinose regulatory protein; araC
   4494..4598    +  CDS            tnpA (fragment): TN5P_ECOLX - Also known as tnp. Experimental evidence at protein level: Swiss-Prot protein existence level 1. Mediates transposition of transposon Tn5 by a 'cut and paste' mechanism. First, the monomeric transposase binds the 19 bp inverted DNA repeats flanking the transposon. Then, dimerization of the DNA- bound transposase creates a synaptic DNA complex. After nicking of the first DNA strand, excision of the transposon proceeds through a series of intermediates. The transposase then mediates the insertion of the transposon at a new site by strand transfer. The activity of the wild- type tran
   4630..53      +  CDS            neo (across the origin): KKA2_KLEPN - Also known as kan, nptII. Experimental evidence at protein level: Swiss-Prot protein existence level 1. Resistance to kanamycin, neomycin, paromomycin, ribostamycin, butirosin and gentamicin B. From Klebsiella pneumoniae.
>Addgene plasmid #109406 | pBbS8k-RFP_R43W_E93G | addgene full sequence | sequence record 212798 | Addgene NGS Result
CCGCTCCCGATTCGCAGCGCATCGCCTTCTATCGCCTTCTTGACGAGTTCTTCTGAGCGGGACTCTGGGG
TTCGAGAGCTCGCTTGGACTCCTGTTGATAGATCCAGTAATGACCTCAGAACTCCATCTGGATTTGTTCA
GAACGCTCGGTTGCCGCCGGGCGTTTTTTATTGGTGAGAATCCAAGCACTAGGGACAGTAAGACGGGTAA
GCCTGTTGATGATACCGCTGCCTTACTGGGTGCATTAGCCAGTCTGAATGACCTGTCACGGGATAATCCG
AAGTGGTCAGACTGGAAAATCAGAGGGCAGGAACTGCTGAACAGCAAAAAGTCAGATAGCACCACATAGC
AGACCCGCCATAAAACGCCCTGAGAAGCCCGTGACGGGCTTTTCTTGTATTATGGGTAGTTTCCTTGCAT
GAATCCATAAAAGGCGCCTGTAGTGCCATTTACCCCCATTCACTGCCAGAGCCGTGAGCGCAGCGAACTG
AATGTCACGAAAAAGACAGCGACTCAGGTGCCTGATGGTCGGAGACAAAAGGAATATTCAGCGATTTGCC
CGAGCTTGCGAGGGTGCTACTTAAGCCTTTAGGGTTTTAAGGTCTGTTTTGTAGAGGAGCAAACAGCGTT
TGCGACATCCTTTTGTAATACTGCGGAACTGACTAAAGTAGTGAGTTATACACAGGGCTGGGATCTATTC
TTTTTATCTTTTTTTATTCTTTCTTTATTCTATAAATTATAACCACTTGAATATAAACAAAAAAAACACA
CAAAGGTCTAGCGGAATTTACAGAGGGTCTAGCAGAATTTACAAGTTTTCCAGCAAAGGTCTAGCAGAAT
TTACAGATACCCAGATCACCCGGGAAAAGGACTAGTAATTATCATTGACTAGCCCATCTCAATTGGTATA
GTGATTAAAATCACCTAGACCAATTGAGATGTATGTCTGAATTAGTTGTTTTCAAAGCAAATGAACTAGC
GATTAGTCGCTATGACTTAACGGAGCATGAAACCAAGCTAATTTTATGCTGTGTGGCACTACTCAACCCC
ACGATTGAAAACCCTACATGGAAAGAACGGACGGTATCGTTCACTTATAACCAATACGCTCAGATGATGA
ACATCAGTAGGGAAAATGCTTATGGTGTATTAGCTAAAGCAACCAGAGAGCTGATGACGAGAACTGTGGA
AATCAGGAATCCTTTGGTTAAAGGCTTTGGGATTTTCCAGTGGACAAACTATGCCAAGTTCTCAAGCGAA
AAATTAGAATTAGTTTTTAGTGAAGAGATATTGCCTTATCTTTTCCAGTTAAAAAAATTCATAAAATATA
ATCTGGAACATGTTAAGTCTTTTGAAAACAAATACTCTATGAGGATTTATGAGTGGTTATTAAAAGAACT
AACACAAAAGAAAACTCACAAGGCAAATATAGAGATTAGCCTTGATGAATTTAAGTTCATGTTAATGCTT
GAAAATAACTACCATGAGTTTAAAAGGCTTAACCAATGGGTTTTGAAACCAATAAGTAAAGATTTAAACA
CTTACAGCAATATGAAATTGGTGGTTGATAAGCGAGGCCGCCCGACTGATACGTTGATTTTCCAAGTTGA
ACTAGATAGACAAATGGATCTCGTAACCGAACTTGAGAACAACCAGATAAAAATGAATGGTGACAAAATA
CCAACAACCATTACATCAGATTCCTACCTACATAACGGACTAAGAAAAACACTACACGATGCTTTAACTG
CAAAAATTCAGCTCACCAGTTTTGAGGCAAAATTTTTGAGTGACATGCAAAGTAAGTATGATCTCAATGG
TTCGTTCTCATGGCTCACGCAAAAACAACGAACCACACTAGAGAACATACTGGCTAAATACGGAAGGATC
TGAGGTTCTTATGGCTCTTGTATCTATCAGTGAAGCATCAAGACTAACAAACAAAAGTAGAACAACTGTT
CACCGTTACATATCAAAGGGAAAACTGTCCATATGCACAGATGAAAACGGTGTAAAAAAGATAGATACAT
CAGAGCTTTTACGAGTTTTTGGTGCATTCAAAGCTGTTCACCATGAACAGATCGACAATGTAACAGATGA
ACAGCATGTAACACCTAATAGAACAGGTGAAACCAGTAAAACAAAGCAACTAGAACATGAAATTGAACAC
CTGAGACAACTTGTTACAGCTCAACAGTCACACATAGACAGCCTGAAACAGGCGATGCTGCTTATCGAAT
CAAAGCTGCCGACAACACGGGAGCCAGTGACGCCTCCCGTGGGGAAAAAATCATGGCAATTCTGGAAGAA
ATAGCGCTTTCAGCCGGCAAACCGGCTGAAGCCGGATCTGCGATTCTGATAACAAACTAGCAACACCAGA
ACAGCCCGTTTGCGGGCAGCAAAACCCGTACCCTAGGTATAAACGCAGAAAGGCCCACCCGAAGGTGAGC
CAGTGTGACTCTAGTAGAGAGCGTTCACCGACAAACAACAGATAAAACGAAAGGCCCAGTCTTTCGACTG
AGCCTTTCGTTTTATTTGATGCCTGGAGATCCTTACTCGAGTTTGGATCCTTAAGCACCGGTGGAGTGAC
GACCTTCAGCACGTTCGTACTGTTCAACGATGGTGTAGTCTTCGTTGTGGGAGGTGATGTCCAGTTTGAT
GTCGGTTTTGTAAGCACCCGGCAGCTGAACCGGTTTTTTAGCCATGTAGGTGGTTTTAACTTCAGCGTCG
TAGTGACCACCGTCTTTCAGTTTCAGACGCATTTTGATTTCACCTTTCAGAGCACCGTCTTCCGGGTACA
TACGTTCGGTGGAAGCTTCCCAACCCATGGTTTTTTTCTGCATAACCGGACCGTCGGACGGGAAGTTGGT
ACCACGCAGTTTAACTTTGTAGATGAACTCACCGTCTTGCAGGGAGGAGTCCTGGGTAACGGTAACAACA
CCACCGTCTTCGAAGTTCATAACACGTTCCCATTTGAAACCTTCCGGGAAGGACAGTTTCAGGTAGTCCG
GGATGTCAGCCGGGTGTTTAACGTAAGCTTTGGAACCGTACTGGAACTGCGGGGACAGGATGTCCCAAGC
GAACGGCAGCGGACCACCTTTGGTAACTTTCAGTTTAGCGGTCTGGGTACCTTCGTACGGACGACCTTCA
CCTTCACCTTCTATTTCGAACTCGTGACCGTTAACGGAACCTTCCATACGAACTTTGAAACGCATGAACT
CTTTGATAACGTCTTCGCTACTCGCCATATGTATATCTCCTTCTTAAAAGATCTTTTGAATTCCCAAAAA
AACGGGTATGGAGAAACAGTAGAGAGTTGCGATAAAAAGCGTCAGGTAGAATCCGCTAATCTTATGGATA
AAAATGCTATGGCATAGCAAAGTGTGACGCCGTGCAAATAATCAATGTGGACTTTTCTGCCGTGATTATA
GACACTTTTGTTACGCGTTTTTGTCATGGCTTTGGTCCCGCTTTGTTACAGAATGCTTTTAATAAGCGGG
GTTACCGGTTTGGTTAGCGAGAAGAGCCAGTAAAAGACGCAGTGACGGCAATGTCTGATGCAATATGGAC
AATTGGTTTCTTCTCTGAATGGCGGGAGTATGAAAAGTATGGCTGAAGCGCAAAATGATCCCCTGCTGCC
GGGATACTCGTTTAATGCCCATCTGGTGGCGGGTTTAACGCCGATTGAGGCCAACGGTTATCTCGATTTT
TTTATCGACCGACCGCTGGGAATGAAAGGTTATATTCTCAATCTCACCATTCGCGGTCAGGGGGTGGTGA
AAAATCAGGGACGAGAATTTGTTTGCCGACCGGGTGATATTTTGCTGTTCCCGCCAGGAGAGATTCATCA
CTACGGTCGTCATCCGGAGGCTCGCGAATGGTATCACCAGTGGGTTTACTTTCGTCCGCGCGCCTACTGG
CATGAATGGCTTAACTGGCCGTCAATATTTGCCAATACGGGGTTCTTTCGCCCGGATGAAGCGCACCAGC
CGCATTTCAGCGACCTGTTTGGGCAAATCATTAACGCCGGGCAAGGGGAAGGGCGCTATTCGGAGCTGCT
GGCGATAAATCTGCTTGAGCAATTGTTACTGCGGCGCATGGAAGCGATTAACGAGTCGCTCCATCCACCG
ATGGATAATCGGGTACGCGAGGCTTGTCAGTACATCAGCGATCACCTGGCAGACAGCAATTTTGATATCG
CCAGCGTCGCACAGCATGTTTGCTTGTCGCCGTCGCGTCTGTCACATCTTTTCCGCCAGCAGTTAGGGAT
TAGCGTCTTAAGCTGGCGCGAGGACCAACGTATCAGCCAGGCGAAGCTGCTTTTGAGCACCACCCGGATG
CCTATCGCCACCGTCGGTCGCAATGTTGGTTTTGACGATCAACTCTATTTCTCGCGGGTATTTAAAAAAT
GCACCGGGGCCAGCCCGAGCGAGTTCCGTGCCGGTTGTGAAGAAAAAGTGAATGATGTAGCCGTCAAGTT
GTCATAAGACGTCGGAATTGCCAGCTGGGGCGCCCTCTGGTAAGGTTGGGAAGCCCTGCAAAGTAAACTG
GATGGCTTTCTTGCCGCCAAGGATCTGATGGCGCAGGGGATCATGATCTGATCAAGAGACAGGATGAGGA
TCGTTTCGCATGATTGAACAAGATGGATTGCACGCAGGTTCTCCGGCCGCTTGGGTGGAGAGGCTATTCG
GCTATGACTGGGCACAACAGACAATCGGCTGCTCTGATGCCGCCGTGTTCCGGCTGTCAGCGCAGGGGCG
CCCGGTTCTTTTTGTCAAGACCGACCTGTCCGGTGCCCTGAATGAACTGCAGGACGAGGCAGCGCGGCTA
TCGTGGCTGGCCACGACGGGCGTTCCTTGCGCAGCTGTGCTCGACGTTGTCACTGAAGCGGGAAGGGACT
GGCTGCTATTGGGCGAAGTGCCGGGGCAGGATCTCCTGTCATCTCACCTTGCTCCTGCCGAGAAAGTATC
CATCATGGCTGATGCAATGCGGCGGCTGCATACGCTTGATCCGGCTACCTGCCCATTCGACCACCAAGCG
AAACATCGCATCGAGCGAGCACGTACTCGGATGGAAGCCGGTCTTGTCGATCAGGATGATCTGGACGAAG
AGCATCAGGGGCTCGCGCCAGCCGAACTGTTCGCCAGGCTCAAGGCGCGCATGCCCGACGGCGAGGATCT
CGTCGTGACCCATGGCGATGCCTGCTTGCCGAATATCATGGTGGAAAATGGCCGCTTTTCTGGATTCATC
GACTGTGGCCGGCTGGGTGTGGCGGACCGCTATCAGGACATAGCGTTGGCTACCCGTGATATTGCTGAAG
AGCTTGGCGGCGAATGGGCTGACCGCTTCCTCGTGCTTTACGGTATCG
