Features (pLannotate 1.2.2; 10 found; start..end, strand, type, name):
      7..885     -  CDS            araC: L-arabinose regulatory protein; araC
    912..1196    +  promoter       araBAD promoter: araBAD; promoter of the L-arabinose operon of E. coli; the araC regulatory gene is transcribed in the opposite direction (Guzman et al., 1995)
   1246..1923    +  CDS            mRFP1: monomeric derivative of DsRed (Campbell et al., 2002)
   1956..2027    +  terminator     rrnB T1 terminator: transcription terminator T1 from the E. coli rrnB gene
   2043..2070    +  terminator     T7Te terminator: phage T7 early transcription terminator
   2601..3551    -  CDS            Rep101: RepA protein needed for replication with the pSC101 origin; rep101
   3599..3821    -  rep_origin     pSC101 ori: low-copy replication origin that requires the Rep101 protein
   4313..4407    -  terminator     lambda t0 terminator: transcription terminator from phage lambda
   4441..5232    -  CDS            neo: KKA2_KLEPN - Also known as kan, nptII. Experimental evidence at protein level: Swiss-Prot protein existence level 1. Resistance to kanamycin, neomycin, paromomycin, ribostamycin, butirosin and gentamicin B. From Klebsiella pneumoniae.
   5264..5368    -  CDS            tnpA (fragment): TN5P_ECOLX - Also known as tnp. Experimental evidence at protein level: Swiss-Prot protein existence level 1. Mediates transposition of transposon Tn5 by a 'cut and paste' mechanism. First, the monomeric transposase binds the 19 bp inverted DNA repeats flanking the transposon. Then, dimerization of the DNA- bound transposase creates a synaptic DNA complex. After nicking of the first DNA strand, excision of the transposon proceeds through a series of intermediates. The transposase then mediates the insertion of the transposon at a new site by strand transfer. The activity of the wild- type tran
>Addgene plasmid #109406 | pBbS8k-RFP_R43W_E93G | depositor full sequence | sequence record 257184 | pBbS8k-RFP_R43W_E93G sequence 5368 bps
GACGTCTTATGACAACTTGACGGCTACATCATTCACTTTTTCTTCACAACCGGCACGGAACTCGCTCGGG
CTGGCCCCGGTGCATTTTTTAAATACCCGCGAGAAATAGAGTTGATCGTCAAAACCAACATTGCGACCGA
CGGTGGCGATAGGCATCCGGGTGGTGCTCAAAAGCAGCTTCGCCTGGCTGATACGTTGGTCCTCGCGCCA
GCTTAAGACGCTAATCCCTAACTGCTGGCGGAAAAGATGTGACAGACGCGACGGCGACAAGCAAACATGC
TGTGCGACGCTGGCGATATCAAAATTGCTGTCTGCCAGGTGATCGCTGATGTACTGACAAGCCTCGCGTA
CCCGATTATCCATCGGTGGATGGAGCGACTCGTTAATCGCTTCCATGCGCCGCAGTAACAATTGCTCAAG
CAGATTTATCGCCAGCAGCTCCGAATAGCGCCCTTCCCCTTGCCCGGCGTTAATGATTTGCCCAAACAGG
TCGCTGAAATGCGGCTGGTGCGCTTCATCCGGGCGAAAGAACCCCGTATTGGCAAATATTGACGGCCAGT
TAAGCCATTCATGCCAGTAGGCGCGCGGACGAAAGTAAACCCACTGGTGATACCATTCGCGAGCCTCCGG
ATGACGACCGTAGTGATGAATCTCTCCTGGCGGGAACAGCAAAATATCACCCGGTCGGCAAACAAATTCT
CGTCCCTGATTTTTCACCACCCCCTGACCGCGAATGGTGAGATTGAGAATATAACCTTTCATTCCCAGCG
GTCGGTCGATAAAAAAATCGAGATAACCGTTGGCCTCAATCGGCGTTAAACCCGCCACCAGATGGGCATT
AAACGAGTATCCCGGCAGCAGGGGATCATTTTGCGCTTCAGCCATACTTTTCATACTCCCGCCATTCAGA
GAAGAAACCAATTGTCCATATTGCATCAGACATTGCCGTCACTGCGTCTTTTACTGGCTCTTCTCGCTAA
CCAAACCGGTAACCCCGCTTATTAAAAGCATTCTGTAACAAAGCGGGACCAAAGCCATGACAAAAACGCG
TAACAAAAGTGTCTATAATCACGGCAGAAAAGTCCACATTGATTATTTGCACGGCGTCACACTTTGCTAT
GCCATAGCATTTTTATCCATAAGATTAGCGGATTCTACCTGACGCTTTTTATCGCAACTCTCTACTGTTT
CTCCATACCCGTTTTTTTGGGAATTCAAAAGATCTTTTAAGAAGGAGATATACATATGGCGAGTAGCGAA
GACGTTATCAAAGAGTTCATGCGTTTCAAAGTTCGTATGGAAGGTTCCGTTAACGGTCACGAGTTCGAAA
TCGAAGGTGAAGGTGAAGGTCGTCCGTACGAAGGTACCCAGACCGCTAAACTGAAAGTTACCAAAGGTGG
TCCGCTGCCGTTCGCTTGGGACATCCTGTCCCCGCAGTTCCAGTACGGTTCCAAAGCTTACGTTAAACAC
CCGGCTGACATCCCGGACTACCTGAAACTGTCCTTCCCGGAAGGTTTCAAATGGGAACGTGTTATGAACT
TCGAAGACGGTGGTGTTGTTACCGTTACCCAGGACTCCTCCCTGCAAGACGGTGAGTTCATCTACAAAGT
TAAACTGCGTGGTACCAACTTCCCGTCCGACGGTCCGGTTATGCAGAAAAAAACCATGGGTTGGGAAGCT
TCCACCGAACGTATGTACCCGGAAGACGGTGCTCTGAAAGGTGAAATCAAAATGCGTCTGAAACTGAAAG
ACGGTGGTCACTACGACGCTGAAGTTAAAACCACCTACATGGCTAAAAAACCGGTTCAGCTGCCGGGTGC
TTACAAAACCGACATCAAACTGGACATCACCTCCCACAACGAAGACTACACCATCGTTGAACAGTACGAA
CGTGCTGAAGGTCGTCACTCCACCGGTGCTTAAGGATCCAAACTCGAGTAAGGATCTCCAGGCATCAAAT
AAAACGAAAGGCTCAGTCGAAAGACTGGGCCTTTCGTTTTATCTGTTGTTTGTCGGTGAACGCTCTCTAC
TAGAGTCACACTGGCTCACCTTCGGGTGGGCCTTTCTGCGTTTATACCTAGGGTACGGGTTTTGCTGCCC
GCAAACGGGCTGTTCTGGTGTTGCTAGTTTGTTATCAGAATCGCAGATCCGGCTTCAGCCGGTTTGCCGG
CTGAAAGCGCTATTTCTTCCAGAATTGCCATGATTTTTTCCCCACGGGAGGCGTCACTGGCTCCCGTGTT
GTCGGCAGCTTTGATTCGATAAGCAGCATCGCCTGTTTCAGGCTGTCTATGTGTGACTGTTGAGCTGTAA
CAAGTTGTCTCAGGTGTTCAATTTCATGTTCTAGTTGCTTTGTTTTACTGGTTTCACCTGTTCTATTAGG
TGTTACATGCTGTTCATCTGTTACATTGTCGATCTGTTCATGGTGAACAGCTTTGAATGCACCAAAAACT
CGTAAAAGCTCTGATGTATCTATCTTTTTTACACCGTTTTCATCTGTGCATATGGACAGTTTTCCCTTTG
ATATGTAACGGTGAACAGTTGTTCTACTTTTGTTTGTTAGTCTTGATGCTTCACTGATAGATACAAGAGC
CATAAGAACCTCAGATCCTTCCGTATTTAGCCAGTATGTTCTCTAGTGTGGTTCGTTGTTTTTGCGTGAG
CCATGAGAACGAACCATTGAGATCATACTTACTTTGCATGTCACTCAAAAATTTTGCCTCAAAACTGGTG
AGCTGAATTTTTGCAGTTAAAGCATCGTGTAGTGTTTTTCTTAGTCCGTTATGTAGGTAGGAATCTGATG
TAATGGTTGTTGGTATTTTGTCACCATTCATTTTTATCTGGTTGTTCTCAAGTTCGGTTACGAGATCCAT
TTGTCTATCTAGTTCAACTTGGAAAATCAACGTATCAGTCGGGCGGCCTCGCTTATCAACCACCAATTTC
ATATTGCTGTAAGTGTTTAAATCTTTACTTATTGGTTTCAAAACCCATTGGTTAAGCCTTTTAAACTCAT
GGTAGTTATTTTCAAGCATTAACATGAACTTAAATTCATCAAGGCTAATCTCTATATTTGCCTTGTGAGT
TTTCTTTTGTGTTAGTTCTTTTAATAACCACTCATAAATCCTCATAGAGTATTTGTTTTCAAAAGACTTA
ACATGTTCCAGATTATATTTTATGAATTTTTTTAACTGGAAAAGATAAGGCAATATCTCTTCACTAAAAA
CTAATTCTAATTTTTCGCTTGAGAACTTGGCATAGTTTGTCCACTGGAAAATCCCAAAGCCTTTAACCAA
AGGATTCCTGATTTCCACAGTTCTCGTCATCAGCTCTCTGGTTGCTTTAGCTAATACACCATAAGCATTT
TCCCTACTGATGTTCATCATCTGAGCGTATTGGTTATAAGTGAACGATACCGTCCGTTCTTTCCATGTAG
GGTTTTCAATCGTGGGGTTGAGTAGTGCCACACAGCATAAAATTAGCTTGGTTTCATGCTCCGTTAAGTC
ATAGCGACTAATCGCTAGTTCATTTGCTTTGAAAACAACTAATTCAGACATACATCTCAATTGGTCTAGG
TGATTTTAATCACTATACCAATTGAGATGGGCTAGTCAATGATAATTACTAGTCCTTTTCCCGGGTGATC
TGGGTATCTGTAAATTCTGCTAGACCTTTGCTGGAAAACTTGTAAATTCTGCTAGACCCTCTGTAAATTC
CGCTAGACCTTTGTGTGTTTTTTTTGTTTATATTCAAGTGGTTATAATTTATAGAATAAAGAAAGAATAA
AAAAAGATAAAAAGAATAGATCCCAGCCCTGTGTATAACTCACTACTTTAGTCAGTTCCGCAGTATTACA
AAAGGATGTCGCAAACGCTGTTTGCTCCTCTACAAAACAGACCTTAAAACCCTAAAGGCTTAAGTAGCAC
CCTCGCAAGCTCGGGCAAATCGCTGAATATTCCTTTTGTCTCCGACCATCAGGCACCTGAGTCGCTGTCT
TTTTCGTGACATTCAGTTCGCTGCGCTCACGGCTCTGGCAGTGAATGGGGGTAAATGGCACTACAGGCGC
CTTTTATGGATTCATGCAAGGAAACTACCCATAATACAAGAAAAGCCCGTCACGGGCTTCTCAGGGCGTT
TTATGGCGGGTCTGCTATGTGGTGCTATCTGACTTTTTGCTGTTCAGCAGTTCCTGCCCTCTGATTTTCC
AGTCTGACCACTTCGGATTATCCCGTGACAGGTCATTCAGACTGGCTAATGCACCCAGTAAGGCAGCGGT
ATCATCAACAGGCTTACCCGTCTTACTGTCCCTAGTGCTTGGATTCTCACCAATAAAAAACGCCCGGCGG
CAACCGAGCGTTCTGAACAAATCCAGATGGAGTTCTGAGGTCATTACTGGATCTATCAACAGGAGTCCAA
GCGAGCTCTCGAACCCCAGAGTCCCGCTCAGAAGAACTCGTCAAGAAGGCGATAGAAGGCGATGCGCTGC
GAATCGGGAGCGGCGATACCGTAAAGCACGAGGAAGCGGTCAGCCCATTCGCCGCCAAGCTCTTCAGCAA
TATCACGGGTAGCCAACGCTATGTCCTGATAGCGGTCCGCCACACCCAGCCGGCCACAGTCGATGAATCC
AGAAAAGCGGCCATTTTCCACCATGATATTCGGCAAGCAGGCATCGCCATGGGTCACGACGAGATCCTCG
CCGTCGGGCATGCGCGCCTTGAGCCTGGCGAACAGTTCGGCTGGCGCGAGCCCCTGATGCTCTTCGTCCA
GATCATCCTGATCGACAAGACCGGCTTCCATCCGAGTACGTGCTCGCTCGATGCGATGTTTCGCTTGGTG
GTCGAATGGGCAGGTAGCCGGATCAAGCGTATGCAGCCGCCGCATTGCATCAGCCATGATGGATACTTTC
TCGGCAGGAGCAAGGTGAGATGACAGGAGATCCTGCCCCGGCACTTCGCCCAATAGCAGCCAGTCCCTTC
CCGCTTCAGTGACAACGTCGAGCACAGCTGCGCAAGGAACGCCCGTCGTGGCCAGCCACGATAGCCGCGC
TGCCTCGTCCTGCAGTTCATTCAGGGCACCGGACAGGTCGGTCTTGACAAAAAGAACCGGGCGCCCCTGC
GCTGACAGCCGGAACACGGCGGCATCAGAGCAGCCGATTGTCTGTTGTGCCCAGTCATAGCCGAATAGCC
TCTCCACCCAAGCGGCCGGAGAACCTGCGTGCAATCCATCTTGTTCAATCATGCGAAACGATCCTCATCC
TGTCTCTTGATCAGATCATGATCCCCTGCGCCATCAGATCCTTGGCGGCAAGAAAGCCATCCAGTTTACT
TTGCAGGGCTTCCCAACCTTACCAGAGGGCGCCCCAGCTGGCAATTCC
